Addgene plasmid #119876: pXPR_sgGFP4
Purpose: gRNA expression vector
Depositing lab: William Hahn. Depositing organization: Dana-Farber Cancer Institute. Publication: An alternative splicing switch in FLNB promotes the mesenchymal cell state in human breast cancer. Li J, Choi PS, Chaffer CL, Labella K, Hwang JH, Giacomelli AO, Kim JW, Ilic N, Doench JG, Ly SH, Dai C, Hagel K, Hong AL, Gjoerup O, Goel S, Ge JY, Root DE, Zhao JJ, Brooks AN, Weinberg RA, Hahn WC. Elife. 2018 Jul 30;7. pii: 37184. doi: 10.7554/eLife.37184. 37184 PubMed 30059005.
Backbone
  Vector backbone: pXRP_BRD003
  Backbone manufacturer: Broad Institute
  Vector type: Mammalian Expression, Lentiviral
  Selectable markers: Puromycin
Growth in bacteria
  Bacterial resistance: Ampicillin, 100 μg/mL
  Growth temperature: 37°C
  Growth strain: NEB Stable
  Copy number: High Copy
Gene/Insert
  Gene/Insert name: sgGFP
  gRNA/shRNA sequence: GCCACAAGTTCAGCGTGTC
  Species: Synthetic
  Cloning method: Unknown
  Sequencing primers: 5′ LKO.1 5'
Terms and licenses: Academic/Nonprofit Terms; Industry Terms: Not Available to Industry
How to cite: pXPR_sgGFP4 was a gift from William Hahn (Addgene plasmid # 119876 ; http://n2t.net/addgene:119876 ; RRID:Addgene_119876)
