[The description below was written by a language model from this plasmid's Addgene catalogue record and pLannotate feature annotations shown in this document.]
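Description:
pXPR_sgGFP4 is a lentiviral guide RNA expression plasmid built on the Broad Institute pXPR_BRD003 backbone (written "pXRP_BRD003" in the record) and intended for delivery into mammalian cells. It is propagated in E. coli through a high-copy ColE1/pUC-type origin with ampicillin selection from the β-lactamase gene. The backbone also retains an f1 origin, an SV40 origin and poly(A) signal, and remnants of a lac/lacZα cloning region flanked by T3 and T7 promoters.

The payload is a synthetic single guide RNA directed against GFP. A human U6 RNA polymerase III promoter drives the short spacer, which is fused directly to the Streptococcus pyogenes Cas9 gRNA scaffold. The annotation software labels the spacer position as a tiny mVenus fragment, which simply reflects the guide's match to GFP-family coding sequence. Downstream, after a cPPT/CTS element, the EF-1α core promoter with its intron A expresses puromycin N-acetyltransferase so that transduced cells can be selected with puromycin, and a WPRE follows to enhance transcript expression.

These cassettes sit within a third-generation-style, self-inactivating HIV-1 vector. An RSV promoter fused to a truncated 5' LTR produces the genomic RNA in packaging cells. The Ψ packaging signal with a partial gag sequence and the RRE support encapsidation and Rev-dependent export, and the ΔU3 3' LTR inactivates LTR promoter activity after integration.

The plasmid carries no Cas9, so the nuclease must be supplied separately, for example in Cas9-expressing cells. The record gives the purpose only as gRNA expression. A GFP-targeting guide of this kind is commonly used as a control or to disrupt a GFP reporter, though that use is not stated explicitly.
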