Features (pLannotate 1.2.2; 30 found; start..end, strand, type, name):
      1..241     +  promoter       U6 promoter: RNA polymerase III promoter for human U6 snRNA
    249..269     +  CDS            VN155(I152L) (fragment): improved N-terminal fragment of mVenus for use in bimolecular fluorescence complementation (BiFC) (Kodama and Hu, 2010)
    270..345     +  misc_RNA       gRNA scaffold: guide RNA scaffold for the Streptococcus pyogenes CRISPR/Cas9 system
    401..518     +  misc_feature   cPPT/CTS: central polypurine tract and central termination sequence of HIV-1
    584..650     +  CDS            small t antigen (fragment): SV40 (simian virus 40) small t antigen
    676..887     +  promoter       EF-1α core promoter: core promoter for human elongation factor EF-1α
    888..1826    +  intron         EF-1α intron A: intron upstream of the start codon of human EF-1α
   1848..2447    +  CDS            PuroR (fragment): puromycin N-acetyltransferase; pac from Streptomyces; confers resistance to puromycin
   2463..3051    +  misc_feature   WPRE: woodchuck hepatitis virus posttranscriptional regulatory element
   3102..3121    +  misc_feature   cPPT/CTS (fragment): central polypurine tract and central termination sequence of HIV-1
   3123..3356    +  LTR            3' LTR (ΔU3): self-inactivating 3' long terminal repeat (LTR) from HIV-1
   3434..3555    +  polyA_signal   SV40 poly(A) signal: SV40 polyadenylation signal
   3595..3730    +  rep_origin     SV40 ori: SV40 origin of replication
   3751..3769    -  promoter       T7 promoter: promoter for bacteriophage T7 RNA polymerase
   3777..3932    +  CDS            lacZα (fragment): LacZα fragment of β-galactosidase; lacZ fragment
   3937..4365    +  rep_origin     f1 ori (sequence partly withheld): f1 bacteriophage origin of replication; arrow indicates direction of (+) strand synthesis
   4418..4522    +  promoter       AmpR promoter: bla
   4523..5383    +  CDS            AmpR: β-lactamase; bla; confers resistance to ampicillin, carbenicillin, and related antibiotics
   5554..6142    +  rep_origin     ori: high-copy-number ColE1/pMB1/pBR322/pUC origin of replication
   6325..6417    +  CDS            lacI (fragment): lac repressor; lacI; The lac repressor binds to the lac operator to inhibit transcription in E. coli. This inhibition can be relieved by adding lactose or isopropyl-β-D-thiogalactopyranoside (IPTG).
   6430..6451    +  protein_bind   CAP binding site: CAP binding activates transcription in the presence of cAMP. E. coli catabolite activator protein
   6466..6496    +  promoter       lac promoter: promoter for the E. coli lac operon
   6504..6520    +  protein_bind   lac operator: The lac repressor binds to the lac operator to inhibit transcription in E. coli. This inhibition can be relieved by adding lactose or isopropyl-β-D-thiogalactopyranoside (IPTG). lac repressor encoded by lacI
   6565..6583    +  promoter       T3 promoter: promoter for bacteriophage T3 RNA polymerase
   6611..6837    +  promoter       RSV promoter: Rous sarcoma virus enhancer/promoter
   6838..7018    +  LTR            5' LTR (truncated): truncated 5' long terminal repeat (LTR) from HIV-1
   7065..7190    +  misc_feature   HIV-1 Ψ: packaging signal of human immunodeficiency virus type 1
   7174..7537    +  CDS            HIV-1 gag (fragment): gag protein from human immunodeficiency virus 1; gag
   7683..7916    +  misc_feature   RRE: The Rev response element (RRE) of HIV-1 allows for Rev-dependent mRNA export from the nucleus to the cytoplasm.
   8293..8319    +  CDS            Rev (fragment): human immunodeficiency virus 1 (HIV-1) Rev protein; rev; enhances nuclear export of unspliced and incompletely spliced viral mRNAs
>Addgene plasmid #119876 | pXPR_sgGFP4 | addgene full sequence | sequence record 231643 | Addgene NGS Result
GAGGGCCTATTTCCCATGATTCCTTCATATTTGCATATACGATACAAGGCTGTTAGAGAGATAATTAGAA
TTAATTTGACTGTAAACACAAAGATATTAGTACAAAATACGTGACGTAGAAAGTAATAATTTCTTGGGTA
GTTTGCAGTTTTAAAATTATGTTTTAAAATGGACTATCATATGCTTACCGTAACTTGAAAGTATTTCGAT
TTCTTGGCTTTATATATCTTGTGGAAAGGACGAAACACCGGCCACAAGTTCAGCGTGTCGTTTTAGAGCT
AGAAATAGCAAGTTAAAATAAGGCTAGTCCGTTATCAACTTGAAAAAGTGGCACCGAGTCGGTGCTTTTT
TAAGCTTGGCGTAACTAGATCTTGAGACAAATGGCAGTATTCATCCACAATTTTAAAAGAAAAGGGGGGA
TTGGGGGGTACAGTGCAGGGGAAAGAATAGTAGACATAATAGCAACAGACATACAAACTAAAGAATTACA
AAAACAAATTACAAAAATTCAAAATTTTCGGGTTTATTACAGGGACAGCAGAGATCCACTTTGGCGCCGG
CTCGAGGGGGCCCGGGTGCAAAGATGGATAAAGTTTTAAACAGAGAGGAATCTTTGCAGCTAATGGACCT
TCTAGGTCTTGAAAGGAGTGGGAATTGGCTCCGGTGCCCGTCAGTGGGCAGAGCGCACATCGCCCACAGT
CCCCGAGAAGTTGGGGGGAGGGGTCGGCAATTGATCCGGTGCCTAGAGAAGGTGGCGCGGGGTAAACTGG
GAAAGTGATGTCGTGTACTGGCTCCGCCTTTTTCCCGAGGGTGGGGGAGAACCGTATATAAGTGCAGTAG
TCGCCGTGAACGTTCTTTTTCGCAACGGGTTTGCCGCCAGAACACAGGTAAGTGCCGTGTGTGGTTCCCG
CGGGCCTGGCCTCTTTACGGGTTATGGCCCTTGCGTGCCTTGAATTACTTCCACCTGGCTGCAGTACGTG
ATTCTTGATCCCGAGCTTCGGGTTGGAAGTGGGTGGGAGAGTTCGAGGCCTTGCGCTTAAGGAGCCCCTT
CGCCTCGTGCTTGAGTTGAGGCCTGGCCTGGGCGCTGGGGCCGCCGCGTGCGAATCTGGTGGCACCTTCG
CGCCTGTCTCGCTGCTTTCGATAAGTCTCTAGCCATTTAAAATTTTTGATGACCTGCTGCGACGCTTTTT
TTCTGGCAAGATAGTCTTGTAAATGCGGGCCAAGATCTGCACACTGGTATTTCGGTTTTTGGGGCCGCGG
GCGGCGACGGGGCCCGTGCGTCCCAGCGCACATGTTCGGCGAGGCGGGGCCTGCGAGCGCGGCCACCGAG
AATCGGACGGGGGTAGTCTCAAGCTGGCCGGCCTGCTCTGGTGCCTGGCCTCGCGCCGCCGTGTATCGCC
CCGCCCTGGGCGGCAAGGCTGGCCCGGTCGGCACCAGTTGCGTGAGCGGAAAGATGGCCGCTTCCCGGCC
CTGCTGCAGGGAGCTCAAAATGGAGGACGCGGCGCTCGGGAGAGCGGGCGGGTGAGTCACCCACACAAAG
GAAAAGGGCCTTTCCGTCCTCAGCCGTCGCTTCATGTGACTCCACGGAGTACCGGGCGCCGTCCAGGCAC
CTCGATTAGTTCTCGAGCTTTTGGAGTACGTCGTCTTTAGGTTGGGGGGAGGGGTTTTATGCGATGGAGT
TTCCCCACACTGAGTGGGTGGAGACTGAAGTTAGGCCAGCTTGGCACTTGATGTAATTCTCCTTGGAATT
TGCCCTTTTTGAGTTTGGATCTTGGTTCATTCTCAAGCCTCAGACAGTGGTTCAAAGTTTTTTTCTTCCA
TTTCAGGTGTCGTGACGTACGGCCACCATGACCGAGTACAAGCCCACGGTGCGCCTCGCCACCCGCGACG
ACGTCCCCAGGGCCGTACGCACCCTCGCCGCCGCGTTCGCCGACTACCCCGCCACGCGCCACACCGTCGA
TCCGGACCGCCACATCGAGCGGGTCACCGAGCTGCAAGAACTCTTCCTCACGCGCGTCGGGCTCGACATC
GGCAAGGTGTGGGTCGCGGACGACGGCGCCGCCGTGGCGGTCTGGACCACGCCGGAGAGCGTCGAAGCGG
GGGCGGTGTTCGCCGAGATCGGCCCGCGCATGGCCGAGTTGAGCGGTTCCCGGCTGGCCGCGCAGCAACA
GATGGAAGGCCTCCTGGCGCCGCACCGGCCCAAGGAGCCCGCGTGGTTCCTGGCCACCGTCGGAGTCTCG
CCCGACCACCAGGGCAAGGGTCTGGGCAGCGCCGTCGTGCTCCCCGGAGTGGAGGCGGCCGAGCGCGCCG
GGGTGCCCGCCTTCCTGGAGACCTCCGCGCCCCGCAACCTCCCCTTCTACGAGCGGCTCGGCTTCACCGT
CACCGCCGACGTCGAGGTGCCCGAAGGACCGCGCACCTGGTGCATGACCCGCAAGCCCGGTGCCTGAACG
CGTTAAGTCGACAATCAACCTCTGGATTACAAAATTTGTGAAAGATTGACTGGTATTCTTAACTATGTTG
CTCCTTTTACGCTATGTGGATACGCTGCTTTAATGCCTTTGTATCATGCTATTGCTTCCCGTATGGCTTT
CATTTTCTCCTCCTTGTATAAATCCTGGTTGCTGTCTCTTTATGAGGAGTTGTGGCCCGTTGTCAGGCAA
CGTGGCGTGGTGTGCACTGTGTTTGCTGACGCAACCCCCACTGGTTGGGGCATTGCCACCACCTGTCAGC
TCCTTTCCGGGACTTTCGCTTTCCCCCTCCCTATTGCCACGGCGGAACTCATCGCCGCCTGCCTTGCCCG
CTGCTGGACAGGGGCTCGGCTGTTGGGCACTGACAATTCCGTGGTGTTGTCGGGGAAATCATCGTCCTTT
CCTTGGCTGCTCGCCTGTGTTGCCACCTGGATTCTGCGCGGGACGTCCTTCTGCTACGTCCCTTCGGCCC
TCAATCCAGCGGACCTTCCTTCCCGCGGCCTGCTGCCGGCTCTGCGGCCTCTTCCGCGTCTTCGCCTTCG
CCCTCAGACGAGTCGGATCTCCCTTTGGGCCGCCTCCCCGCGTCGACTTTAAGACCAATGACTTACAAGG
CAGCTGTAGATCTTAGCCACTTTTTAAAAGAAAAGGGGGGACTGGAAGGGCTAATTCACTCCCAACGAAG
ACAAGATCTGCTTTTTGCTTGTACTGGGTCTCTCTGGTTAGACCAGATCTGAGCCTGGGAGCTCTCTGGC
TAACTAGGGAACCCACTGCTTAAGCCTCAATAAAGCTTGCCTTGAGTGCTTCAAGTAGTGTGTGCCCGTC
TGTTGTGTGACTCTGGTAACTAGAGATCCCTCAGACCCTTTTAGTCAGTGTGGAAAATCTCTAGCAGTAC
GTATAGTAGTTCATGTCATCTTATTATTCAGTATTTATAACTTGCAAAGAAATGAATATCAGAGAGTGAG
AGGAACTTGTTTATTGCAGCTTATAATGGTTACAAATAAAGCAATAGCATCACAAATTTCACAAATAAAG
CATTTTTTTCACTGCATTCTAGTTGTGGTTTGTCCAAACTCATCAATGTATCTTATCATGTCTGGCTCTA
GCTATCCCGCCCCTAACTCCGCCCATCCCGCCCCTAACTCCGCCCAGTTCCGCCCATTCTCCGCCCCATG
GCTGACTAATTTTTTTTATTTATGCAGAGGCCGAGGCCGCCTCGGCCTCTGAGCTATTCCAGAAGTAGTG
AGGAGGCTTTTTTGGAGGCCTAGGGACGTACCCAATTCGCCCTATAGTGAGTCGTATTACGCGCGCTCAC
TGGCCGTCGTTTTACAACGTCGTGACTGGGAAAACCCTGGCGTTACCCAACTTAATCGCCTTGCAGCACA
TCCCCCTTTCGCCAGCTGGCGTAATAGCGAAGAGGCCCGCACCGATCGCCCTTCCCAACAGTTGCGCAGC
CTGAATGGCGAATGGG
[124 nt withheld, positions 3937-4060]
C
[91 nt withheld, positions 4062-4152]
A
[49 nt withheld, positions 4154-4202]
CCTTTGACGTTGGAGTCCACGTTCTTT
[37 nt withheld, positions 4230-4266]
ACCCTATCTCGGTCTATTCTTTTGATTTATAAGGGATTTTGCCGATTTCGGCCTATTGGTTAAAAAATGA
GCTGATTTAACAAAAATTTAACGCGAATTTTAACAAAATATTAACGCTTACAATTTAGGTGGCACTTTTC
GGGGAAATGTGCGCGGAACCCCTATTTGTTTATTTTTCTAAATACATTCAAATATGTATCCGCTCATGAG
ACAATAACCCTGATAAATGCTTCAATAATATTGAAAAAGGAAGAGTATGAGTATTCAACATTTCCGTGTC
GCCCTTATTCCCTTTTTTGCGGCATTTTGCCTTCCTGTTTTTGCTCACCCAGAAACGCTGGTGAAAGTAA
AAGATGCTGAAGATCAGTTGGGTGCACGAGTGGGTTACATCGAACTGGATCTCAACAGCGGTAAGATCCT
TGAGAGTTTTCGCCCCGAAGAACGTTTTCCAATGATGAGCACTTTTAAAGTTCTGCTATGTGGCGCGGTA
TTATCCCGTATTGACGCCGGGCAAGAGCAACTCGGTCGCCGCATACACTATTCTCAGAATGACTTGGTTG
AGTACTCACCAGTCACAGAAAAGCATCTTACGGATGGCATGACAGTAAGAGAATTATGCAGTGCTGCCAT
AACCATGAGTGATAACACTGCGGCCAACTTACTTCTGACAACGATCGGAGGACCGAAGGAGCTAACCGCT
TTTTTGCACAACATGGGGGATCATGTAACTCGCCTTGATCGTTGGGAACCGGAGCTGAATGAAGCCATAC
CAAACGACGAGCGTGACACCACGATGCCTGTAGCAATGGCAACAACGTTGCGCAAACTATTAACTGGCGA
ACTACTTACTCTAGCTTCCCGGCAACAATTAATAGACTGGATGGAGGCGGATAAAGTTGCAGGACCACTT
CTGCGCTCGGCCCTTCCGGCTGGCTGGTTTATTGCTGATAAATCTGGAGCCGGTGAGCGTGGGTCTCGCG
GTATCATTGCAGCACTGGGGCCAGATGGTAAGCCCTCCCGTATCGTAGTTATCTACACGACGGGGAGTCA
GGCAACTATGGATGAACGAAATAGACAGATCGCTGAGATAGGTGCCTCACTGATTAAGCATTGGTAACTG
TCAGACCAAGTTTACTCATATATACTTTAGATTGATTTAAAACTTCATTTTTAATTTAAAAGGATCTAGG
TGAAGATCCTTTTTGATAATCTCATGACCAAAATCCCTTAACGTGAGTTTTCGTTCCACTGAGCGTCAGA
CCCCGTAGAAAAGATCAAAGGATCTTCTTGAGATCCTTTTTTTCTGCGCGTAATCTGCTGCTTGCAAACA
AAAAAACCACCGCTACCAGCGGTGGTTTGTTTGCCGGATCAAGAGCTACCAACTCTTTTTCCGAAGGTAA
CTGGCTTCAGCAGAGCGCAGATACCAAATACTGTTCTTCTAGTGTAGCCGTAGTTAGGCCACCACTTCAA
GAACTCTGTAGCACCGCCTACATACCTCGCTCTGCTAATCCTGTTACCAGTGGCTGCTGCCAGTGGCGAT
AAGTCGTGTCTTACCGGGTTGGACTCAAGACGATAGTTACCGGATAAGGCGCAGCGGTCGGGCTGAACGG
GGGGTTCGTGCACACAGCCCAGCTTGGAGCGAACGACCTACACCGAACTGAGATACCTACAGCGTGAGCT
ATGAGAAAGCGCCACGCTTCCCGAAGGGAGAAAGGCGGACAGGTATCCGGTAAGCGGCAGGGTCGGAACA
GGAGAGCGCACGAGGGAGCTTCCAGGGGGAAACGCCTGGTATCTTTATAGTCCTGTCGGGTTTCGCCACC
TCTGACTTGAGCGTCGATTTTTGTGATGCTCGTCAGGGGGGCGGAGCCTATGGAAAAACGCCAGCAACGC
GGCCTTTTTACGGTTCCTGGCCTTTTGCTGGCCTTTTGCTCACATGTTCTTTCCTGCGTTATCCCCTGAT
TCTGTGGATAACCGTATTACCGCCTTTGAGTGAGCTGATACCGCTCGCCGCAGCCGAACGACCGAGCGCA
GCGAGTCAGTGAGCGAGGAAGCGGAAGAGCGCCCAATACGCAAACCGCCTCTCCCCGCGCGTTGGCCGAT
TCATTAATGCAGCTGGCACGACAGGTTTCCCGACTGGAAAGCGGGCAGTGAGCGCAACGCAATTAATGTG
AGTTAGCTCACTCATTAGGCACCCCAGGCTTTACACTTTATGCTTCCGGCTCGTATGTTGTGTGGAATTG
TGAGCGGATAACAATTTCACACAGGAAACAGCTATGACCATGATTACGCCAAGCGCGCAATTAACCCTCA
CTAAAGGGAACAAAAGCTGGAGCTGCAAGCTTAATGTAGTCTTATGCAATACTCTTGTAGTCTTGCAACA
TGGTAACGATGAGTTAGCAACATGCCTTACAAGGAGAGAAAAAGCACCGTGCATGCCGATTGGTGGAAGT
AAGGTGGTACGATCGTGCCTTATTAGGAAGGCAACAGACGGGTCTGACATGGATTGGACGAACCACTGAA
TTGCCGCATTGCAGAGATATTGTATTTAAGTGCCTAGCTCGATACATAAACGGGTCTCTCTGGTTAGACC
AGATCTGAGCCTGGGAGCTCTCTGGCTAACTAGGGAACCCACTGCTTAAGCCTCAATAAAGCTTGCCTTG
AGTGCTTCAAGTAGTGTGTGCCCGTCTGTTGTGTGACTCTGGTAACTAGAGATCCCTCAGACCCTTTTAG
TCAGTGTGGAAAATCTCTAGCAGTGGCGCCCGAACAGGGACTTGAAAGCGAAAGGGAAACCAGAGGAGCT
CTCTCGACGCAGGACTCGGCTTGCTGAAGCGCGCACGGCAAGAGGCGAGGGGCGGCGACTGGTGAGTACG
CCAAAAATTTTGACTAGCGGAGGCTAGAAGGAGAGAGATGGGTGCGAGAGCGTCAGTATTAAGCGGGGGA
GAATTAGATCGCGATGGGAAAAAATTCGGTTAAGGCCAGGGGGAAAGAAAAAATATAAATTAAAACATAT
AGTATGGGCAAGCAGGGAGCTAGAACGATTCGCAGTTAATCCTGGCCTGTTAGAAACATCAGAAGGCTGT
AGACAAATACTGGGACAGCTACAACCATCCCTTCAGACAGGATCAGAAGAACTTAGATCATTATATAATA
CAGTAGCAACCCTCTATTGTGTGCATCAAAGGATAGAGATAAAAGACACCAAGGAAGCTTTAGACAAGAT
AGAGGAAGAGCAAAACAAAAGTAAGACCACCGCACAGCAAGCGGCCGCTGATCTTCAGACCTGGAGGAGG
AGATATGAGGGACAATTGGAGAAGTGAATTATATAAATATAAAGTAGTAAAAATTGAACCATTAGGAGTA
GCACCCACCAAGGCAAAGAGAAGAGTGGTGCAGAGAGAAAAAAGAGCAGTGGGAATAGGAGCTTTGTTCC
TTGGGTTCTTGGGAGCAGCAGGAAGCACTATGGGCGCAGCGTCAATGACGCTGACGGTACAGGCCAGACA
ATTATTGTCTGGTATAGTGCAGCAGCAGAACAATTTGCTGAGGGCTATTGAGGCGCAACAGCATCTGTTG
CAACTCACAGTCTGGGGCATCAAGCAGCTCCAGGCAAGAATCCTGGCTGTGGAAAGATACCTAAAGGATC
AACAGCTCCTGGGGATTTGGGGTTGCTCTGGAAAACTCATTTGCACCACTGCTGTGCCTTGGAATGCTAG
TTGGAGTAATAAATCTCTGGAACAGATTTGGAATCACACGACCTGGATGGAGTGGGACAGAGAAATTAAC
AATTACACAAGCTTAATACACTCCTTAATTGAAGAATCGCAAAACCAGCAAGAAAAGAATGAACAAGAAT
TATTGGAATTAGATAAATGGGCAAGTTTGTGGAATTGGTTTAACATAACAAATTGGCTGTGGTATATAAA
ATTATTCATAATGATAGTAGGAGGCTTGGTAGGTTTAAGAATAGTTTTTGCTGTACTTTCTATAGTGAAT
AGAGTTAGGCAGGGATATTCACCATTATCGTTTCAGACCCACCTCCCAACCCCGAGGGGACCCAGA
