>Addgene plasmid #119876 | pXPR_sgGFP4 | depositor partial sequence | sequence record 227306 | LKO.1 5'
GANGATGCGATTTCTTGGCTTTATATATCTTGTGGAAGGACGAAACACCGGCCACAAGTTCAGCGTGTCG
TTTTAGAGCTAGAAATAGCAAGTTAAAATAAGGCTAGTCCGTTATCAACTTGAAAAAGTGGCACCGAGTC
GGTGCTTTTTTAAGCTTGGCGTAACTAGATCTTGAGACAAATGGCAGTATTCATCCACAATTTTAAAAGA
AAAGGGGGGATTGGGGGGTACAGTGCAGGGGAAAGAATAGTAGACATAATAGCAACAGACATACAAACTA
AAGAATTACAAAAACAAATTACAAAAATTCAAAATTTTCGGGTTTATTACAGGGACAGCAGAGATCCACT
TTGGCGCCGGCTCGAGGGGGCCCGGGTGCAAAGATGGATAAAGTTTTAAACAGAGAGGAATCTTTGCAGC
TAATGGACCTTCTAGGTCTTGAAAGGAGTGGGAATTGGCTCCGGTGCCCGTCAGTGGGCAGAGCGCACAT
CGCCCACAGTCCCCGAGAAGTTGGGGGGAGGGGTCGGCAATTGATCCGGTGCCTAGAGAAGGTGGCGCGG
GGTAAACTGGGAAAGTGATGTCGTGTACTGGCTCCGCCTTTTTCCCGAGGGTGGGGGAGAACCGTATATA
AGTGCAGTAGTCGCCGTGAACGTTCTTTTTCGCAACGGGTTTGCCGCCAGAACACAGGTAAGTGCCGTGT
GTGGTTCCCGCGGGCCTGGCCTCTTTACGGGTTATGGCCCTTGCGTGCCTTGAATTACTTCCACCTGGCT
GCAGTACGTGATTCTTGATCCCGAGCTTCGGGTTGGAAGTGGGTGGGAGAGTTCGAGGCCTTGCGCTTAA
GGAGCCCCTTCGCCTCGTGCTTGAGTTGAGGCCTGGCCTGGCGCTGGGGCCGCCGCGTGCGAATCTGGTG
GCACCTTCGCGCCTGTCTCGCTGCTTTCGATAGTCTCTAGCCATTTAAAATTTTTGATGACCTGCTGCGA
CGCTTTTTTTCTGGCAAGATAGTCTTGTAAATGCGGCCAGATCTGCACACCTGGTATTCCGGTTTTGGGG
CCGCGGCGGCGAACGGCCGTGCGTCCAGCGCCACATTGTTCGGCGAGCGGGGCCTGCAGCGCGGCCACGG
TATCGGACGGGGTTAGTCTCAGCTGGCCGCTGCTNGGGTGCTGGCCTCCCACACNNNTATCGCCNCNGAG
CCAAGCCTGCCCGTCGNNGATGCGACGAAAATGNNNTCGCCATGTGCTGCGGGACATCTCNATGTGAATG
CAACAGC
